Addgene plasmid #112523: pFPV-mCherry-TT
Purpose: PrpsM driven mCherry expression with synTT
Depositing lab: Olivia Steele-Mortimer. Depositing organization: National Institute of Allergy and Infectious Diseases (NIAID). Publication: Predictable, Tunable Protein Production in Salmonella for Studying Host-Pathogen Interactions. Cooper KG, Chong A, Starr T, Finn CE, Steele-Mortimer O. Front Cell Infect Microbiol. 2017 Nov 16;7:475. doi: 10.3389/fcimb.2017.00475. eCollection 2017. PubMed 29201859.
Backbone
  Vector backbone: pFPV-mCherry
  Vector type: Bacterial Expression
Growth in bacteria
  Bacterial resistance: Ampicillin, 100 μg/mL
  Growth temperature: 37°C
  Growth strain: DH5alpha
  Copy number: Low Copy
Gene/Insert
  Gene/Insert name: PrpsM mCherry TT
  Species: Synthetic
  Promoter: PrpsM
  Cloning method: Restriction Enzyme; 5′ cloning site unknown (unknown if destroyed)
Terms and licenses: Academic/Nonprofit Terms; Industry Terms: Not Available to Industry
How to cite: pFPV-mCherry-TT was a gift from Olivia Steele-Mortimer (Addgene plasmid # 112523 ; http://n2t.net/addgene:112523 ; RRID:Addgene_112523)
