[The description below was written by a language model from this plasmid's Addgene catalogue record and pLannotate feature annotations shown in this document.]
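Description:
pFPV-mCherry-TT is a bacterial expression plasmid of about 5.5 kb, built on the pFPV-mCherry backbone, that produces the red fluorescent protein mCherry from the rpsM promoter (PrpsM). It is propagated in E. coli under ampicillin selection through a β-lactamase gene with its own bla promoter. It replicates from a ColE1/pMB1-type origin. The annotation software labels that origin generically as high copy, whereas the catalogue entry lists the plasmid as low copy. The backbone also carries RSF1010-derived mobilisation elements: an oriT, mobC and a fragment of mobA. These should allow transfer by conjugation when a helper conjugative system is present. Only short remnants of the RSF1010 oriV and of a tetracycline resistance gene remain, and neither is likely to be functional.

The promoter region is a block of ribosomal-protein operon sequence. By similarity to E. coli proteins it is annotated as the end of secY, the whole of rpmJ and the start of rpsM. The rpsM fragment ends immediately before the mCherry coding sequence, so mCherry may be expressed as a fusion to the first residues of RpsM, although the record does not state this. Directly downstream of mCherry are two terminators in tandem, rrnB T1 and the phage T7 early terminator (T7Te). These correspond to the synthetic terminator ("synTT") named in the catalogue entry and limit read-through into the rest of the plasmid.

The depositor's sequence and the repository's sequencing result show the same features in the same order, differing only in orientation, numbering and one nucleotide of length. According to the associated publication title, the construct belongs to a set designed for predictable, tunable protein production in Salmonella, where constitutive mCherry labels bacteria in host–pathogen interaction studies.
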