Features (pLannotate 1.2.2; 15 found; start..end, strand, type, name):
     21..191     +  CDS            secY (fragment): SECY_ECOLI - Also known as prlA. Experimental evidence at protein level: Swiss-Prot protein existence level 1. The central subunit of the protein translocation channel SecYEG. Consists of two halves formed by TMs 1-5 and 6-10. These two domains form a lateral gate at the front which open onto the bilayer between TMs 2 and 7, and are clamped together by SecE at the back. The channel is closed by both a pore ring composed of hydrophobic SecY resides and a short helix (helix 2A) on the extracellular side of the membrane which forms a plug. The plug probably moves laterally to allow the channel to
    226..339     +  CDS            rpmJ (sequence withheld): RL36_ECOLI - Experimental evidence at protein level: Swiss-Prot protein existence level 1. From Escherichia coli (strain K12).
    492..647     +  CDS            rpsM (fragment): RS13_ECOLI - Experimental evidence at protein level: Swiss-Prot protein existence level 1. The C-terminal tail plays a role in the affinity of the 30S P site for different tRNAs. From Escherichia coli (strain K12).
    651..1358    +  CDS            mCherry: mCherry is a basic (constitutively fluorescent) red fluorescent protein published in 2004, derived from Discosoma sp.. It is reported to be a very rapidly-maturing monomer with low acid sensitivity.
   1382..1453    +  terminator     rrnB T1 terminator: transcription terminator T1 from the E. coli rrnB gene
   1469..1496    +  terminator     T7Te terminator: phage T7 early transcription terminator
   1559..1710    +  CDS            TcR (fragment): tetracycline efflux protein; tet; confers resistance to tetracycline
   1705..1767    -  rep_origin     RSF1010 oriV (fragment): replication origin of the broad-host-range plasmid RSF1010; requires the RSF1010 RepA/B/C proteins for replication (Scholz et al., 1989)
   1797..2078    -  CDS            mobC: MOBC_ECOLX - Protein predicted: Swiss-Prot protein existence level 4. This protein is essential to promote the specific transfer of the plasmid in the presence of conjugative plasmids. From Escherichia coli.
   2109..2196    +  oriT           RSF1010 oriT: origin of transfer of the broad-host-range plasmid RSF1010 (Scholz et al., 1989)
   2277..3497    +  CDS            mobA (fragment): MOBA2_ECOLX - Also known as repB. Experimental evidence at protein level: Swiss-Prot protein existence level 1. Part of the relaxosome complex that is responsible for plasmid transfer during conjugation. Locally unwinds DNA and catalyzes the cleavage of one of the DNA strands at oriT. The cleaved strand is then transferred through the dedicated type IV secretion apparatus. MobA remains covalently linked at the 5' end of the strand, and once in the recipient cell, it probably catalyzes the rejoining of the two ends of the strand, re-forming the circular plasmid DNA. The primase activity of MobA
   3680..4268    -  rep_origin     ori: high-copy-number ColE1/pMB1/pBR322/pUC origin of replication
   4439..5299    -  CDS            AmpR: β-lactamase; bla; confers resistance to ampicillin, carbenicillin, and related antibiotics
   5300..5404    -  promoter       AmpR promoter: bla
   5505..24      +  misc_feature   MCS (fragment) (across the origin): pUC18/19 multiple cloning site
>Addgene plasmid #112523 | pFPV-mCherry-TT | depositor full sequence | sequence record 211976 | Full Sequence
TTCGAGCTCGGTACCCGGGGATCCCGGAGTTCATGCGTGATGCAATGAAAGTGCCGTTCTACTTCGGTGG
GACCTCACTGCTTATCGTTGTTGTCGTGATTATGGACTTTATGGCTCAAGTGCAAACTCTGATGATGTCC
AGTCAGTATGAGTCTGCATTGAAGAAGGCGAACCTGAAAGGCTACGGCCGTTAATTGGTCGCCTGAGAAG
TTACGGAGAGTAAAA
[114 nt withheld, positions 226-339]
TGATTTTTTCGCATATTTTTCTTGCAAAGTTGGGTTGAGCTGGCTAGATTAGCCAGCCAATCTTTTGTAT
GTCTGTACGTTTCCATTTGAGTATCCTGAAAACGGGCTTTTCAGCATGGTACGTACATATTAAATAGTAG
GAGTGCATAGTGGCCCGTATAGCAGGCATTAACATTCCTGATCAGAAACACGCCGTGATCGCGTTAACTT
CGATCTACGGTGTCGGCAAGACCCGTTCTAAAGCCATCCTGGCTGCAGCGGGTATCGCTGAAAATGTTAA
GATCCTCTAGATTTAAGAAGGAGATATACATATGGTGAGCAAGGGCGAGGAGGATAACATGGCCATCATC
AAGGAGTTCATGCGCTTCAAGGTGCACATGGAGGGCTCCGTGAACGGCCACGAGTTCGAGATCGAGGGCG
AGGGCGAGGGCCGCCCCTACGAGGGCACCCAGACCGCCAAGCTGAAGGTGACCAAGGGTGGCCCCCTGCC
CTTCGCCTGGGACATCCTGTCCCCTCAGTTCATGTACGGCTCCAAGGCCTACGTGAAGCACCCCGCCGAC
ATCCCCGACTACTTGAAGCTGTCCTTCCCCGAGGGCTTCAAGTGGGAGCGCGTGATGAACTTCGAGGACG
GCGGCGTGGTGACCGTGACCCAGGACTCCTCCCTGCAGGACGGCGAGTTCATCTACAAGGTGAAGCTGCG
CGGCACCAACTTCCCCTCCGACGGCCCCGTAATGCAGAAGAAGACCATGGGCTGGGAGGCCTCCTCCGAG
CGGATGTACCCCGAGGACGGCGCCCTGAAGGGCGAGATCAAGCAGAGGCTGAAGCTGAAGGACGGCGGCC
ACTACGACGCTGAGGTCAAGACCACCTACAAGGCCAAGAAGCCCGTGCAGCTGCCCGGCGCCTACAACGT
CAACATCAAGTTGGACATCACCTCCCACAACGAGGACTACACCATCGTGGAACAGTACGAACGCGCCGAG
GGCCGCCACTCCACCGGCGGCATGGACGAGCTGTACAAGTAAGCATGCAAGCTTCCAGGCATCAAATAAA
ACGAAAGGCTCAGTCGAAAGACTGGGCCTTTCGTTTTATCTGTTGTTTGTCGGTGAACGCTCTCTACTAG
AGTCACACTGGCTCACCTTCGGGTGGGCCTTTCTGCGTTTATAAAGCTTAATGCGGTAGTTTATCACAGT
TAAATTGCTAACGCAGTCAGGCACCGTGTATGAAATCTAACAATGCGCTCATCGTCATCCTCGGCACCGT
CACCCTGGATGCTGTAGGCATAGGCTTGGTTATGCCGGTACTGCCGGGCCTCTTGCGGGATATCGTCCAT
TCCGACAGCATCGCCAGTCACTATGGCGTGCTGCTAGCGCTTTTAGCCGCTTTAGCGGCCTTTCCCCCTA
CCCGAAGGGTGGGGGCGCGTGTGCAGCCCCGCAGGGCCTGTCTCGGTCGATCATTCAGCCCGGCTCATCC
TTCTGGCGTGGCGGCAGACCGAACAAGGCGCGGTCGTGGTCGCGTTCAAGGTACGCATCCATTGCCGCCA
TGAGCCGATCCTCCGGCCACTCGCTGCTGTTCACCTTGGCCAAAATCATGGCCCCCACCAGCACCTTGCG
CCTTGTTTCGTTCTTGCGCTCTTGCTGCTGTTCCCTTGCCCGCACCCGCTGAATTTCGGCATTGATTCGC
GCTCGTTGTTCTTCGAGCTTGGCCAGCCGATCCGCCGCCTTGTTGCTCCCCTTAACCATCTTGACACCCC
ATTGTTAATGTGCTGTCTCGTAGGCTATCATGGAGGCACAGCGGCGGCAATCCCGACCCTACTTTGTAGG
GGAGGGCGCACTTACCGGTTTCTCTTCGAGAAACTGGCCTAACGGCCACCCTTCGGGCGGTGCGCTCTCC
GAGGGCCATTGCATGGAGCCGAAAAGCAAAAGCAACAGCGAGGCAGCATGGCGATTTATCACCTTACGGC
GAAAACCGGCAGCAGGTCGGGCGGCCAATCGGCCAGGGCCAAGGCCGACTACATCCAGCGCGAAGGCAAG
TATGCCCGCGACATGGATGAAGTCTTGCACGCCGAATCCGGGCACATGCCGGAGTTCGTCGAGCGGCCCG
CCGACTACTGGGATGCTGCCGACCTGTATGAACGCGCCAATGGGCGGCTGTTCAAGGAGGTCGAATTTGC
CCTGCCGGTCGAGCTGACCCTCGACCAGCAGAAGGCGCTGGCGTCCGAGTTCGCCCAGCACCTGACCGGT
GCCGAGCGCCTGCCGTATACGCTGGCCATCCATGCCGGTGGCGGCGAGAACCCGCACTGCCACCTGATGA
TCTCCGAGCGGATCAATGACGGCATCGAGCGGCCCGCCGCTCAGTGGTTCAAGCGGTACAACGGCAAGAC
CCCGGAGAAGGGCGGGGCACAGAAGACCGAAGCGCTCAAGCCCAAGGCATGGCTTGAGCAGACCCGCGAG
GCATGGGCCGACCATGCCAACCGGGCATTAGAGCGGGCTGGCCACGACGCCCGCATTGACCACAGAACAC
TTGAGGCGCAGGGCATCGAGCGCCTGCCCGGTGTTCACCTGGGGCCGAACGTGGTGGAGATGGAAGGCCG
GGGCATCCGCACCGACCGGGCAGACGTGGCCCTGAACATCGACACCGCCAACGCCCAGATCATCGACTTA
CAGGAATACCGGGAGGCAATAGACCATGAACGCAATCGACAGAGTGAAGAAATCCAGAGGCATCAACGAG
TTAGCGGAGCAGATCGAACCGCTGGCCCAGAGCATGGCGACACTGGCCGACGAAGCCCGGCAGGTCATGA
GCCAGACCCAGCAGGCCAGCGAGGCGCAGGCGGCGGAGTGGCTGAAAGCCCAGCGCCAGACAGGGGCGGC
ATGGGTGGAGCTGGCCAAAGAGTTGCGGGAGGTAGCCGCCGAGGTGAGCAGCGCCGCGCAGAGCGCCCGG
AGCGCGTCGCGGGGGTGGCACTGGAAGCTATGGCTAACCGTGATGCTGGCTTCCATGATGCCTACGGTGG
TGCTGCTGATCGCATCGTTGCTCTTGCTCGACCTGACGCCACTGACAACCGAGGACGGCTCGATCTGGCT
GCGCTTGGTGGCCCGATGAAGAACGACAGGACTTTGCAGGCCATAGGCCGACAGCTCAAGGCCATGGGCT
GTGAGCGCTCTTCCGCTTCCTCGCTCACTGACTCGCTGCGCTCGGTCGTTCGGCTGCGGCGAGCGGTATC
AGCTCACTCAAAGGCGGTAATACGGTTATCCACAGAATCAGGGGATAACGCAGGAAAGAACATGTGAGCA
AAAGGCCAGCAAAAGGCCAGGAACCGTAAAAAGGCCGCGTTGCTGGCGTTTTTCCATAGGCTCCGCCCCC
CTGACGAGCATCACAAAAATCGACGCTCAAGTCAGAGGTGGCGAAACCCGACAGGACTATAAAGATACCA
GGCGTTTCCCCCTGGAAGCTCCCTCGTGCGCTCTCCTGTTCCGACCCTGCCGCTTACCGGATACCTGTCC
GCCTTTCTCCCTTCGGGAAGCGTGGCGCTTTCTCATAGCTCACGCTGTAGGTATCTCAGTTCGGTGTAGG
TCGTTCGCTCCAAGCTGGGCTGTGTGCACGAACCCCCCGTTCAGCCCGACCGCTGCGCCTTATCCGGTAA
CTATCGTCTTGAGTCCAACCCGGTAAGACACGACTTATCGCCACTGGCAGCAGCCACTGGTAACAGGATT
AGCAGAGCGAGGTATGTAGGCGGTGCTACAGAGTTCTTGAAGTGGTGGCCTAACTACGGCTACACTAGAA
GGACAGTATTTGGTATCTGCGCTCTGCTGAAGCCAGTTACCTTCGGAAAAAGAGTTGGTAGCTCTTGATC
CGGCAAACAAACCACCGCTGGTAGCGGTGGTTTTTTTGTTTGCAAGCAGCAGATTACGCGCAGAAAAAAA
GGATCTCAAGAAGATCCTTTGATCTTTTCTACGGGGTCTGACGCTCAGTGGAACGAAAACTCACGTTAAG
GGATTTTGGTCATGAGATTATCAAAAAGGATCTTCACCTAGATCCTTTTAAATTAAAAATGAAGTTTTAA
ATCAATCTAAAGTATATATGAGTAAACTTGGTCTGACAGTTACCAATGCTTAATCAGTGAGGCACCTATC
TCAGCGATCTGTCTATTTCGTTCATCCATAGTTGCCTGACTCCCCGTCGTGTAGATAACTACGATACGGG
AGGGCTTACCATCTGGCCCCAGTGCTGCAATGATACCGCGAGACCCACGCTCACCGGCTCCAGATTTATC
AGCAATAAACCAGCCAGCCGGAAGGGCCGAGCGCAGAAGTGGTCCTGCAACTTTATCCGCCTCCATCCAG
TCTATTAATTGTTGCCGGGAAGCTAGAGTAAGTAGTTCGCCAGTTAATAGTTTGCGCAACGTTGTTGCCA
TTGCTGCAGGCATCGTGGTGTCACGCTCGTCGTTTGGTATGGCTTCATTCAGCTCCGGTTCCCAACGATC
AAGGCGAGTTACATGATCCCCCATGTTGTGCAAAAAAGCGGTTAGCTCCTTCGGTCCTCCGATCGTTGTC
AGAAGTAAGTTGGCCGCAGTGTTATCACTCATGGTTATGGCAGCACTGCATAATTCTCTTACTGTCATGC
CATCCGTAAGATGCTTTTCTGTGACTGGTGAGTACTCAACCAAGTCATTCTGAGAATAGTGTATGCGGCG
ACCGAGTTGCTCTTGCCCGGCGTCAACACGGGATAATACCGCGCCACATAGCAGAACTTTAAAAGTGCTC
ATCATTGGAAAACGTTCTTCGGGGCGAAAACTCTCAAGGATCTTACCGCTGTTGAGATCCAGTTCGATGT
AACCCACTCGTGCACCCAACTGATCTTCAGCATCTTTTACTTTCACCAGCGTTTCTGGGTGAGCAAAAAC
AGGAAGGCAAAATGCCGCAAAAAAGGGAATAAGGGCGACACGGAAATGTTGAATACTCATACTCTTCCTT
TTTCAATATTATTGAAGCATTTATCAGGGTTATTGTCTCATGAGCGGATACATATTTGAATGTATTTAGA
AAAATAAACAAATAGGGGTTCCGCGCACATTTCCCCGAAAAGTGCCACCTGACGTCTAAGAAACCATTAT
TATCATGACATTAACCTATAAAAATAGGCGTATCACGAGGCCCTTTCGTCTTCAAGAA
