Features (pLannotate 1.2.2; 15 found; start..end, strand, type, name):
    161..316     -  CDS            rpsM (fragment): RS13_ECOLI - Experimental evidence at protein level: Swiss-Prot protein existence level 1. The C-terminal tail plays a role in the affinity of the 30S P site for different tRNAs. From Escherichia coli (strain K12).
    469..582     -  CDS            rpmJ (sequence withheld): RL36_ECOLI - Experimental evidence at protein level: Swiss-Prot protein existence level 1. From Escherichia coli (strain K12).
    617..787     -  CDS            secY (fragment): SECY_ECOLI - Also known as prlA. Experimental evidence at protein level: Swiss-Prot protein existence level 1. The central subunit of the protein translocation channel SecYEG. Consists of two halves formed by TMs 1-5 and 6-10. These two domains form a lateral gate at the front which open onto the bilayer between TMs 2 and 7, and are clamped together by SecE at the back. The channel is closed by both a pore ring composed of hydrophobic SecY resides and a short helix (helix 2A) on the extracellular side of the membrane which forms a plug. The plug probably moves laterally to allow the channel to
    784..810     -  misc_feature   MCS (fragment): pUC18/19 multiple cloning site
    911..1015    +  promoter       AmpR promoter: bla
   1016..1876    +  CDS            AmpR: β-lactamase; bla; confers resistance to ampicillin, carbenicillin, and related antibiotics
   2047..2635    +  rep_origin     ori: high-copy-number ColE1/pMB1/pBR322/pUC origin of replication
   2818..4038    -  CDS            mobA (fragment): MOBA2_ECOLX - Also known as repB. Experimental evidence at protein level: Swiss-Prot protein existence level 1. Part of the relaxosome complex that is responsible for plasmid transfer during conjugation. Locally unwinds DNA and catalyzes the cleavage of one of the DNA strands at oriT. The cleaved strand is then transferred through the dedicated type IV secretion apparatus. MobA remains covalently linked at the 5' end of the strand, and once in the recipient cell, it probably catalyzes the rejoining of the two ends of the strand, re-forming the circular plasmid DNA. The primase activity of MobA
   4119..4206    -  oriT           RSF1010 oriT: origin of transfer of the broad-host-range plasmid RSF1010 (Scholz et al., 1989)
   4237..4518    +  CDS            mobC: MOBC_ECOLX - Protein predicted: Swiss-Prot protein existence level 4. This protein is essential to promote the specific transfer of the plasmid in the presence of conjugative plasmids. From Escherichia coli.
   4548..4610    +  rep_origin     RSF1010 oriV (fragment): replication origin of the broad-host-range plasmid RSF1010; requires the RSF1010 RepA/B/C proteins for replication (Scholz et al., 1989)
   4605..4756    -  CDS            TcR (fragment): tetracycline efflux protein; tet; confers resistance to tetracycline
   4820..4847    -  terminator     T7Te terminator: phage T7 early transcription terminator
   4863..4934    -  terminator     rrnB T1 terminator: transcription terminator T1 from the E. coli rrnB gene
   4958..157     -  CDS            mCherry (across the origin): mCherry is a basic (constitutively fluorescent) red fluorescent protein published in 2004, derived from Discosoma sp.. It is reported to be a very rapidly-maturing monomer with low acid sensitivity.
>Addgene plasmid #112523 | pFPV-mCherry-TT | addgene full sequence | sequence record 214671 | Addgene NGS Result
CCTTCAGCTTGGCGGTCTGGGTGCCCTCGTAGGGGCGGCCCTCGCCCTCGCCCTCGATCTCGAACTCGTG
GCCGTTCACGGAGCCCTCCATGTGCACCTTGAAGCGCATGAACTCCTTGATGATGGCCATGTTATCCTCC
TCGCCCTTGCTCACCATATGTATATCTCCTTCTTAAATCTAGAGGATCTTAACATTTTCAGCGATACCCG
CTGCAGCCAGGATGGCTTTAGAACGGGTCTTGCCGACACCGTAGATCGAAGTTAACGCGATCACGGCGTG
TTTCTGATCAGGAATGTTAATGCCTGCTATACGGGCCACTATGCACTCCTACTATTTAATATGTACGTAC
CATGCTGAAAAGCCCGTTTTCAGGATACTCAAATGGAAACGTACAGACATACAAAAGATTGGCTGGCTAA
TCTAGCCAGCTCAACCCAACTTTGCAAGAAAAATATGCGAAAAAATCA
[114 nt withheld, positions 469-582]
TTTTACTCTCCGTAACTTCTCAGGCGACCAATTAACGGCCGTAGCCTTTCAGGTTCGCCTTCTTCAATGC
AGACTCATACTGACTGGACATCATCAGAGTTTGCACTTGAGCCATAAAGTCCATAATCACGACAACAACG
ATAAGCAGTGAGGTCCCACCGAAGTAGAACGGCACTTTCATTGCATCACGCATGAACTCCGGGATCCCCG
GGTACCGAGCTCGAATTCTTGAAGACGAAAGGGCCTCGTGATACGCCTATTTTTATAGGTTAATGTCATG
ATAATAATGGTTTCTTAGACGTCAGGTGGCACTTTTCGGGGAAATGTGCGCGGAACCCCTATTTGTTTAT
TTTTCTAAATACATTCAAATATGTATCCGCTCATGAGACAATAACCCTGATAAATGCTTCAATAATATTG
AAAAAGGAAGAGTATGAGTATTCAACATTTCCGTGTCGCCCTTATTCCCTTTTTTGCGGCATTTTGCCTT
CCTGTTTTTGCTCACCCAGAAACGCTGGTGAAAGTAAAAGATGCTGAAGATCAGTTGGGTGCACGAGTGG
GTTACATCGAACTGGATCTCAACAGCGGTAAGATCCTTGAGAGTTTTCGCCCCGAAGAACGTTTTCCAAT
GATGAGCACTTTTAAAGTTCTGCTATGTGGCGCGGTATTATCCCGTGTTGACGCCGGGCAAGAGCAACTC
GGTCGCCGCATACACTATTCTCAGAATGACTTGGTTGAGTACTCACCAGTCACAGAAAAGCATCTTACGG
ATGGCATGACAGTAAGAGAATTATGCAGTGCTGCCATAACCATGAGTGATAACACTGCGGCCAACTTACT
TCTGACAACGATCGGAGGACCGAAGGAGCTAACCGCTTTTTTGCACAACATGGGGGATCATGTAACTCGC
CTTGATCGTTGGGAACCGGAGCTGAATGAAGCCATACCAAACGACGAGCGTGACACCACGATGCCTGCAG
CAATGGCAACAACGTTGCGCAAACTATTAACTGGCGAACTACTTACTCTAGCTTCCCGGCAACAATTAAT
AGACTGGATGGAGGCGGATAAAGTTGCAGGACCACTTCTGCGCTCGGCCCTTCCGGCTGGCTGGTTTATT
GCTGATAAATCTGGAGCCGGTGAGCGTGGGTCTCGCGGTATCATTGCAGCACTGGGGCCAGATGGTAAGC
CCTCCCGTATCGTAGTTATCTACACGACGGGGAGTCAGGCAACTATGGATGAACGAAATAGACAGATCGC
TGAGATAGGTGCCTCACTGATTAAGCATTGGTAACTGTCAGACCAAGTTTACTCATATATACTTTAGATT
GATTTAAAACTTCATTTTTAATTTAAAAGGATCTAGGTGAAGATCCTTTTTGATAATCTCATGACCAAAA
TCCCTTAACGTGAGTTTTCGTTCCACTGAGCGTCAGACCCCGTAGAAAAGATCAAAGGATCTTCTTGAGA
TCCTTTTTTTCTGCGCGTAATCTGCTGCTTGCAAACAAAAAAACCACCGCTACCAGCGGTGGTTTGTTTG
CCGGATCAAGAGCTACCAACTCTTTTTCCGAAGGTAACTGGCTTCAGCAGAGCGCAGATACCAAATACTG
TCCTTCTAGTGTAGCCGTAGTTAGGCCACCACTTCAAGAACTCTGTAGCACCGCCTACATACCTCGCTCT
GCTAATCCTGTTACCAGTGGCTGCTGCCAGTGGCGATAAGTCGTGTCTTACCGGGTTGGACTCAAGACGA
TAGTTACCGGATAAGGCGCAGCGGTCGGGCTGAACGGGGGGTTCGTGCACACAGCCCAGCTTGGAGCGAA
CGACCTACACCGAACTGAGATACCTACAGCGTGAGCTATGAGAAAGCGCCACGCTTCCCGAAGGGAGAAA
GGCGGACAGGTATCCGGTAAGCGGCAGGGTCGGAACAGGAGAGCGCACGAGGGAGCTTCCAGGGGGAAAC
GCCTGGTATCTTTATAGTCCTGTCGGGTTTCGCCACCTCTGACTTGAGCGTCGATTTTTGTGATGCTCGT
CAGGGGGGCGGAGCCTATGGAAAAACGCCAGCAACGCGGCCTTTTTACGGTTCCTGGCCTTTTGCTGGCC
TTTTGCTCACATGTTCTTTCCTGCGTTATCCCCTGATTCTGTGGATAACCGTATTACCGCCTTTGAGTGA
GCTGATACCGCTCGCCGCAGCCGAACGACCGAGCGCAGCGAGTCAGTGAGCGAGGAAGCGGAAGAGCGCT
CACAGCCCATGGCCTTGAGCTGTCGGCCTATGGCCTGCAAAGTCCTGTCGTTCTTCATCGGGCCACCAAG
CGCAGCCAGATCGAGCCGTCCTCGGTTGTCAGTGGCGTCAGGTCGAGCAAGAGCAACGATGCGATCAGCA
GCACCACCGTAGGCATCATGGAAGCCAGCATCACGGTTAGCCATAGCTTCCAGTGCCACCCCCGCGACGC
GCTCCGGGCGCTCTGCGCGGCGCTGCTCACCTCGGCGGCTACCTCCCGCAACTCTTTGGCCAGCTCCACC
CATGCCGCCCCTGTCTGGCGCTGGGCTTTCAGCCACTCCGCCGCCTGCGCCTCGCTGGCCTGCTGGGTCT
GGCTCATGACCTGCCGGGCTTCGTCGGCCAGTGTCGCCATGCTCTGGGCCAGCGGTTCGATCTGCTCCGC
TAACTCGTTGATGCCTCTGGATTTCTTCACTCTGTCGATTGCGTTCATGGTCTATTGCCTCCCGGTATTC
CTGTAAGTCGATGATCTGGGCGTTGGCGGTGTCGATGTTCAGGGCCACGTCTGCCCGGTCGGTGCGGATG
CCCCGGCCTTCCATCTCCACCACGTTCGGCCCCAGGTGAACACCGGGCAGGCGCTCGATGCCCTGCGCCT
CAAGTGTTCTGTGGTCAATGCGGGCGTCGTGGCCAGCCCGCTCTAATGCCCGGTTGGCATGGTCGGCCCA
TGCCTCGCGGGTCTGCTCAAGCCATGCCTTGGGCTTGAGCGCTTCGGTCTTCTGTGCCCCGCCCTTCTCC
GGGGTCTTGCCGTTGTACCGCTTGAACCACTGAGCGGCGGGCCGCTCGATGCCGTCATTGATCCGCTCGG
AGATCATCAGGTGGCAGTGCGGGTTCTCGCCGCCACCGGCATGGATGGCCAGCGTATACGGCAGGCGCTC
GGCACCGGTCAGGTGCTGGGCGAACTCGGACGCCAGCGCCTTCTGCTGGTCGAGGGTCAGCTCGACCGGC
AGGGCAAATTCGACCTCCTTGAACAGCCGCCCATTGGCGCGTTCATACAGGTCGGCAGCATCCCAGTAGT
CGGCGGGCCGCTCGACGAACTCCGGCATGTGCCCGGATTCGGCGTGCAAGACTTCATCCATGTCGCGGGC
ATACTTGCCTTCGCGCTGGATGTAGTCGGCCTTGGCCCTGGCCGATTGGCCGCCCGACCTGCTGCCGGTT
TTCGCCGTAAGGTGATAAATCGCCATGCTGCCTCGCTGTTGCTTTTGCTTTTCGGCTCCATGCAATGGCC
CTCGGAGAGCGCACCGCCCGAAGGGTGGCCGTTAGGCCAGTTTCTCGAAGAGAAACCGGTAAGTGCGCCC
TCCCCTACAAAGTAGGGTCGGGATTGCCGCCGCTGTGCCTCCATGATAGCCTACGAGACAGCACATTAAC
AATGGGGTGTCAAGATGGTTAAGGGGAGCAACAAGGCGGCGGATCGGCTGGCCAAGCTCGAAGAACAACG
AGCGCGAATCAATGCCGAAATTCAGCGGGTGCGGGCAAGGGAACAGCAGCAAGAGCGCAAGAACGAAACA
AGGCGCAAGGTGCTGGTGGGGGCCATGATTTTGGCCAAGGTGAACAGCAGCGAGTGGCCGGAGGATCGGC
TCATGGCGGCAATGGATGCGTACCTTGAACGCGACCACGACCGCGCCTTGTTCGGTCTGCCGCCACGCCA
GAAGGATGAGCCGGGCTGAATGATCGACCGAGACAGGCCCTGCGGGGCTGCACACGCGCCCCCACCCTTC
GGGTAGGGGGAAAGGCCGCTAAAGCGGCTAAAAGCGCTAGCAGCACGCCATAGTGACTGGCGATGCTGTC
GGAATGGACGATATCCCGCAAGAGGCCCGGCAGTACCGGCATAACCAAGCCTATGCCTACAGCATCCAGG
GTGACGGTGCCGAGGATGACGATGAGCGCATTGTTAGATTTCATACACGGTGCCTGACTGCGTTAGCAAT
TTAACTGTGATAAACTACCGCATTAAAGCTTTATAAACGCAGAAAGGCCCACCCGAAGGTGAGCCAGTGT
GACTCTAGTAGAGAGCGTTCACCGACAAACAACAGATAAAACGAAAGGCCCAGTCTTTCGACTGAGCCTT
TCGTTTTATTTGATGCCTGGAAGCTTGCATGCTTACTTGTACAGCTCGTCCATGCCGCCGGTGGAGTGGC
GGCCCTCGGCGCGTTCGTACTGTTCCACGATGGTGTAGTCCTCGTTGTGGGAGGTGATGTCCAACTTGAT
GTTGACGTTGTAGGCGCCGGGCAGCTGCACGGGCTTCTTGGCCTTGTAGGTGGTCTTGACCTCAGCGTCG
TAGTGGCCGCCGTCCTTCAGCTTCAGCCTCTGCTTGATCTCGCCCTTCAGGGCGCCGTCCTCGGGGTACA
TCCGCTCGGAGGAGGCCTCCCAGCCCATGGTCTTCTTCTGCATTACGGGGCCGTCGGAGGGGAAGTTGGT
GCCGCGCAGCTTCACCTTGTAGATGAACTCGCCGTCCTGCAGGGAGGAGTCCTGGGTCACGGTCACCACG
CCGCCGTCCTCGAAGTTCATCACGCGCTCCCACTTGAAGCCCTCGGGGAAGGACAGCTTCAAGTAGTCGG
GGATGTCGGCGGGGTGCTTCACGTAGGCCTTGGAGCCGTACATGAACTGAGGGGACAGGATGTCCCAGGC
GAAGGGCAGGGGGCCACCCTTGGTCA
